>Addgene plasmid #28236 | pEYFP-C3-HA-Ubiquitin | addgene full sequence | sequence record 424411 | Addgene NGS Result
CGTTACATAACTTACGGTAAATGGCCCGCCTGGCTGACCGCCCAACGACCCCCGCCCATTGACGTCAATA
ATGACGTATGTTCCCATAGTAACGCCAATAGGGACTTTCCATTGACGTCAATGGGTGGAGTATTTACGGT
AAACTGCCCACTTGGCAGTACATCAAGTGTATCATATGCCAAGTACGCCCCCTATTGACGTCAATGACGG
TAAATGGCCCGCCTGGCATTATGCCCAGTACATGACCTTATGGGACTTTCCTACTTGGCAGTACATCTAC
GTATTAGTCATCGCTATTACCATGGTGATGCGGTTTTGGCAGTACATCAATGGGCGTGGATAGCGGTTTG
ACTCACGGGGATTTCCAAGTCTCCACCCCATTGACGTCAATGGGAGTTTGTTTTGGCACCAAAATCAACG
GGACTTTCCAAAATGTCGTAACAACTCCGCCCCATTGACGCAAATGGGCGGTAGGCGTGTACGGTGGGAG
GTCTATATAAGCAGAGCTGGTTTAGTGAACCGTCAGATCCGCTAGCGCTACCGGTCGCCACCATGGTGAG
CAAGGGCGAGGAGCTGTTCACCGGGGTGGTGCCCATCCTGGTCGAGCTGGACGGCGACGTAAACGGCCAC
AAGTTCAGCGTGTCCGGCGAGGGCGAGGGCGATGCCACCTACGGCAAGCTGACCCTGAAGTTCATCTGCA
CCACCGGCAAGCTGCCCGTGCCCTGGCCCACCCTCGTGACCACCTTCGGCTACGGCCTGCAGTGCTTCGC
CCGCTACCCCGACCACATGAAGCAGCACGACTTCTTCAAGTCCGCCATGCCCGAAGGCTACGTCCAGGAG
CGCACCATCTTCTTCAAGGACGACGGCAACTACAAGACCCGCGCCGAGGTGAAGTTCGAGGGCGACACCC
TGGTGAACCGCATCGAGCTGAAGGGCATCGACTTCAAGGAGGACGGCAACATCCTGGGGCACAAGCTGGA
GTACAACTACAACAGCCACAACGTCTATATCATGGCCGACAAGCAGAAGAACGGCATCAAGGTGAACTTC
AAGATCCGCCACAACATCGAGGACGGCAGCGTGCAGCTCGCCGACCACTACCAGCAGAACACCCCCATCG
GCGACGGCCCCGTGCTGCTGCCCGACAACCACTACCTGAGCTACCAGTCCGCCCTGAGCAAAGACCCCAA
CGAGAAGCGCGATCACATGGTCCTGCTGGAGTTCGTGACCGCCGCCGGGATCACTCTCGGCATGGACGAG
CTGTACAAGTACTCAGATCTCGAGCTCAAGCTTATGTACCCATACGATGTTCCGGATTACGCTAGCGGAT
CCATGCAGATCTTCGTGAAGACCCTTACCGGCAAGACCATCACCCTTGAGGTGGAGCCCAGTGACACCAT
CGAAAATGTGAAGGCCAAGATCCAGGATAAAGAAGGCATCCCTCCCGACCAGCAGAGGCTCATCTTTGCA
GGCAAGCAGCTGGAAGATGGCCGCACTCTTTCTGACTACAACATCCAGAAGGAGTCGACCCTGCACCTGG
TCCTGCGTCTCAGAGGTGGGTGAATTCTGCAGTCGACGGTACCGCGGGCCCGGGATCCACCGGATCTAGA
TAACTGATCATAATCAGCCATACCACATTTGTAGAGGTTTTACTTGCTTTAAAAAACCTCCCACACCTCC
CCCTGAACCTGAAACATAAAATGAATGCAATTGTTGTTGTTAACTTGTTTATTGCAGCTTATAATGGTTA
CAAATAAAGCAATAGCATCACAAATTTCACAAATAAAGCATTTTTTTCACTGCATTCTAGTTGTGGTTTG
TCCAAACTCATCAATGTATCTTAACGCGTAAATTGTAAGCGTTAATATTTTGTTAAAATTCGCGTTAAAT
TTTTGTTAAATCAGCTCATTTTTTAACCAATAGGCCGAAATCGGCAAAATCCCTTATAAATCAAAAGAAT
AGACCGAGATAGGGT
[37 nt withheld, positions 1976-2012]
AAAGAACGTGGACTCCAACGTCAAAGG
[49 nt withheld, positions 2040-2088]
T
[91 nt withheld, positions 2090-2180]
G
[124 nt withheld, positions 2182-2305]
CAGGTGGCACTTTTCGGGGAAATGTGCGCGGAACCCCTATTTGTTTATTTTTCTAAATACATTCAAATAT
GTATCCGCTCATGAGACAATAACCCTGATAAATGCTTCAATAATATTGAAAAAGGAAGAGTCCTGAGGCG
GAAAGAACCAGCTGTGGAATGTGTGTCAGTTAGGGTGTGGAAAGTCCCCAGGCTCCCCAGCAGGCAGAAG
TATGCAAAGCATGCATCTCAATTAGTCAGCAACCAGGTGTGGAAAGTCCCCAGGCTCCCCAGCAGGCAGA
AGTATGCAAAGCATGCATCTCAATTAGTCAGCAACCATAGTCCCGCCCCTAACTCCGCCCATCCCGCCCC
TAACTCCGCCCAGTTCCGCCCATTCTCCGCCCCATGGCTGACTAATTTTTTTTATTTATGCAGAGGCCGA
GGCCGCCTCGGCCTCTGAGCTATTCCAGAAGTAGTGAGGAGGCTTTTTTGGAGGCCTAGGCTTTTGCAAA
GATCGATCAAGAGACAGGATGAGGATCGTTTCGCATGATTGAACAAGATGGATTGCACGCAGGTTCTCCG
GCCGCTTGGGTGGAGAGGCTATTCGGCTATGACTGGGCACAACAGACAATCGGCTGCTCTGATGCCGCCG
TGTTCCGGCTGTCAGCGCAGGGGCGCCCGGTTCTTTTTGTCAAGACCGACCTGTCCGGTGCCCTGAATGA
ACTGCAAGACGAGGCAGCGCGGCTATCGTGGCTGGCCACGACGGGCGTTCCTTGCGCAGCTGTGCTCGAC
GTTGTCACTGAAGCGGGAAGGGACTGGCTGCTATTGGGCGAAGTGCCGGGGCAGGATCTCCTGTCATCTC
ACCTTGCTCCTGCCGAGAAAGTATCCATCATGGCTGATGCAATGCGGCGGCTGCATACGCTTGATCCGGC
TACCTGCCCATTCGACCACCAAGCGAAACATCGCATCGAGCGAGCACGTACTCGGATGGAAGCCGGTCTT
GTCGATCAGGATGATCTGGACGAAGAGCATCAGGGGCTCGCGCCAGCCGAACTGTTCGCCAGGCTCAAGG
CGAGCATGCCCGACGGCGAGGATCTCGTCGTGACCCATGGCGATGCCTGCTTGCCGAATATCATGGTGGA
AAATGGCCGCTTTTCTGGATTCATCGACTGTGGCCGGCTGGGTGTGGCGGACCGCTATCAGGACATAGCG
TTGGCTACCCGTGATATTGCTGAAGAGCTTGGCGGCGAATGGGCTGACCGCTTCCTCGTGCTTTACGGTA
TCGCCGCTCCCGATTCGCAGCGCATCGCCTTCTATCGCCTTCTTGACGAGTTCTTCTGAGCGGGACTCTG
GGGTTCGAAATGACCGACCAAGCGACGCCCAACCTGCCATCACGAGATTTCGATTCCACCGCCGCCTTCT
ATGAAAGGTTGGGCTTCGGAATCGTTTTCCGGGACGCCGGCTGGATGATCCTCCAGCGCGGGGATCTCAT
GCTGGAGTTCTTCGCCCACCCTAGGGGGAGGCTAACTGAAACACGGAAGGAGACAATACCGGAAGGAACC
CGCGCTATGACGGCAATAAAAAGACAGAATAAAACGCACGGTGTTGGGTCGTTTGTTCATAAACGCGGGG
TTCGGTCCCAGGGCTGGCACTCTGTCGATACCCCACCGAGACCCCATTGGGGCCAATACGCCCGCGTTTC
TTCCTTTTCCCCACCCCACCCCCCAAGTTCGGGTGAAGGCCCAGGGCTCGCAGCCAACGTCGGGGCGGCA
GGCCCTGCCATAGCCTCAGGTTACTCATATATACTTTAGATTGATTTAAAACTTCATTTTTAATTTAAAA
GGATCTAGGTGAAGATCCTTTTTGATAATCTCATGACCAAAATCCCTTAACGTGAGTTTTCGTTCCACTG
AGCGTCAGACCCCGTAGAAAAGATCAAAGGATCTTCTTGAGATCCTTTTTTTCTGCGCGTAATCTGCTGC
TTGCAAACAAAAAAACCACCGCTACCAGCGGTGGTTTGTTTGCCGGATCAAGAGCTACCAACTCTTTTTC
CGAAGGTAACTGGCTTCAGCAGAGCGCAGATACCAAATACTGTTCTTCTAGTGTAGCCGTAGTTAGGCCA
CCACTTCAAGAACTCTGTAGCACCGCCTACATACCTCGCTCTGCTAATCCTGTTACCAGTGGCTGCTGCC
AGTGGCGATAAGTCGTGTCTTACCGGGTTGGACTCAAGACGATAGTTACCGGATAAGGCGCAGCGGTCGG
GCTGAACGGGGGGTTCGTGCACACAGCCCAGCTTGGAGCGAACGACCTACACCGAACTGAGATACCTACA
GCGTGAGCTATGAGAAAGCGCCACGCTTCCCGAAGGGAGAAAGGCGGACAGGTATCCGGTAAGCGGCAGG
GTCGGAACAGGAGAGCGCACGAGGGAGCTTCCAGGGGGAAACGCCTGGTATCTTTATAGTCCTGTCGGGT
TTCGCCACCTCTGACTTGAGCGTCGATTTTTGTGATGCTCGTCAGGGGGGCGGAGCCTATGGAAAAACGC
CAGCAACGCGGCCTTTTTACGGTTCCTGGCCTTTTGCTGGCCTTTTGCTCACATGTTCTTTCCTGCGTTA
TCCCCTGATTCTGTGGATAACCGTATTACCGCCATGCATTAGTTATTAATAGTAATCAATTACGGGGTCA
TTAGTTCATAGCCCATATATGGAGTTCCG
Features (pLannotate 1.2.2; 18 found; start..end, strand, type, name):
      1..304     +  enhancer       CMV enhancer: human cytomegalovirus immediate early enhancer
    305..508     +  promoter       CMV promoter: human cytomegalovirus (CMV) immediate early promoter
    553..1269    +  CDS            EYFP: EYFP is a basic (constitutively fluorescent) green/yellow fluorescent protein published in 1996, derived from Aequorea victoria. It is reported to be a very rapidly-maturing weak dimer with high acid sensitivity.
   1271..1293    +  misc_feature   MCS (fragment): multiple cloning site
   1297..1323    +  CDS            3xHA (fragment): three tandem HA epitope tags
   1333..1560    +  CDS            UBIQ_CERCA: Experimental evidence at protein level: Swiss-Prot protein existence level 1. Ubiquitin exists either covalently attached to another protein, or free (unanchored). When covalently bound, it is conjugated to target proteins via an isopeptide bond either as a monomer (monoubiquitin), a polymer linked via different Lys residues of the ubiquitin (polyubiquitin chains) or a linear polymer linked via the initiator Met of the ubiquitin (linear polyubiquitin chains). Polyubiquitin chains, when attached to a target protein, have different functions depending on the Lys residue of the ubiquitin that is
   1562..1598    +  misc_feature   MCS (fragment): multiple cloning site
   1615..1699    +  CDS            large T antigen (fragment): large T antigen from SV40 (simian virus 40)
   1722..1843    +  polyA_signal   SV40 poly(A) signal: SV40 polyadenylation signal
   1877..2305    -  rep_origin     f1 ori (sequence partly withheld): f1 bacteriophage origin of replication; arrow indicates direction of (+) strand synthesis
   2332..2436    +  promoter       AmpR promoter: bla
   2438..2795    +  promoter       SV40 promoter: SV40 enhancer and early promoter
   2830..3624    +  CDS            NeoR/KanR: aminoglycoside phosphotransferase from Tn5; aph(3')-II (or nptII); confers resistance to neomycin, kanamycin, and G418 (Geneticin®)
   3645..3797    +  CDS            ble (fragment): BLE_KLEPN - Experimental evidence at protein level: Swiss-Prot protein existence level 1. Binding protein with a strong affinity to the bleomycin family of antibiotics. Binds to CL990; an antimitotic-antibiotic compound. From Klebsiella pneumoniae.
   3856..3903    +  polyA_signal   HSV TK poly(A) signal: herpes simplex virus thymidine kinase polyadenylation signal (Cole and Stacy, 1985)
   3994..4010    -  polyA_signal   bGH poly(A) signal (fragment): bovine growth hormone polyadenylation signal
   4232..4820    +  rep_origin     ori: high-copy-number ColE1/pMB1/pBR322/pUC origin of replication
   4935..4994    +  enhancer       CMV enhancer (fragment): human cytomegalovirus immediate early enhancer
