[The description below was written by a language model from this plasmid's Addgene catalogue record and pLannotate feature annotations shown in this document.]
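Description:
pEYFP-C3-HA-Ubiquitin is a mammalian expression plasmid built on the pEYFP-C3 backbone that produces human ubiquitin as a doubly tagged fusion protein. The human cytomegalovirus immediate early enhancer and promoter drive an open reading frame beginning with EYFP, a yellow-shifted Aequorea victoria fluorescent protein. A short stretch of polylinker follows, then an HA epitope and the ubiquitin coding sequence, so the order of the product is EYFP-HA-ubiquitin. The automated annotation labels the epitope as a fragment of a 3xHA tag, but its length is consistent with a single HA copy. It also matches the ubiquitin sequence to a non-human database entry, which reflects the extreme conservation of this protein; the catalogue lists the insert as human. The roughly 274 bp insert was cloned between HindIII and EcoRI, both of which are retained, and the record indicates it was derived from an earlier HA-ubiquitin plasmid. Transcripts end at the SV40 polyadenylation signal downstream of the remaining polylinker.

The plasmid replicates at high copy in E. coli from a pUC-type origin and also carries an f1 origin for single-stranded DNA production. A single Tn5 aminoglycoside phosphotransferase gene serves as the marker in both hosts. A bacterial promoter expresses it for kanamycin selection, and the SV40 early promoter, paired with the HSV TK polyadenylation signal, expresses it for G418 selection of stably transfected mammalian cells. The small ble, bGH poly(A) and large T antigen fragments in the feature table appear to be backbone remnants or partial annotation matches rather than functional elements.

The construct allows ubiquitin to be tracked by fluorescence in living cells and detected through the HA tag. The associated publication examined the exchange dynamics of components within intranuclear ataxin-1 inclusions.
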