Addgene plasmid #28236: pEYFP-C3-HA-Ubiquitin
Depositing lab: Michael Mancini. Depositing organization: Baylor College of Medicine. Publication: Intranuclear ataxin1 inclusions contain both fast- and slow-exchanging components. Stenoien DL, Mielke M, Mancini MA. Nat Cell Biol. 2002 Oct . 4(10):806-10. 10.1038/ncb859 PubMed 12360291.
Backbone
  Vector backbone: pEYFP-C3
  Backbone size w/o insert (bp): 4727
  Vector type: Mammalian Expression
  Selectable markers: Neomycin (select with G418)
Growth in bacteria
  Bacterial resistance: Kanamycin, 50 μg/mL
  Growth temperature: 37°C
  Growth strain: DH5alpha
  Growth instructions: DH5 alpha, XL10 gold
  Copy number: High Copy
Gene/Insert
  Gene/Insert name: Ubiquitin (alt name: UBB, UBC, UBA52, RPS27A, MGC8385, FLJ25987)
  Species: H. sapiens (human)
  Insert size (bp): 274
  GenBank ID: AB089617
  Entrez Gene: UBB (a.k.a. HEL-S-50)
  Tag / fusion protein: EYFP (N terminal on backbone); HA (N terminal on insert)
  Cloning method: Restriction Enzyme; 5′ cloning site HindIII (not destroyed); 3′ cloning site EcoRI (not destroyed)
  Sequencing primers: 5′ EGFP-C; 3′ EGFP-N
Resource information
  A portion of this plasmid was derived from a plasmid made by: E.T.H. Yeh & T. Kamitani
Terms and licenses: Academic/Nonprofit Terms; Industry Terms: Not Available to Industry
Depositor comments: Addgene Plasmid 18712: HA-Ubiquitin
How to cite: pEYFP-C3-HA-Ubiquitin was a gift from Michael Mancini (Addgene plasmid # 28236 ; http://n2t.net/addgene:28236 ; RRID:Addgene_28236)
