>Addgene plasmid #28236 | pEYFP-C3-HA-Ubiquitin | addgene partial sequence | sequence record 34592 | 28236 with EGFP-C
CTCAGATCTCGAGCTCAAGCTTATGTACCCATACGATGTTCCGGATTACGCTAGCGGATCCATGCAGATC
TTCGTGAAGACCCTTACCGGCAAGACCATCACCCTTGAGGTGGAGCCCAGTGACACCATCGAAAATGTGA
AGGCCAAGATCCAGGATAAAGAAGGCATCCCTCCCGACCAGCAGAGGCTCATCTTTGCAGGCAAGCAGCT
GGAAGATGGCCGCACTCTTTCTGACTACAACATCCAGAAGGAGTCGACCCTGCACCTGGTCCTGCGTCTC
AGAGGTGGGTGAATTCTGCAGTCGACGGTACCGCGGGCCCGGGATCCACCGGATCTAGATAACTGATCAT
AATCAGCCATACCACATTTGTAGAGGTTTTACTTGCTTTAAAAAACCTCCCACACCTCCCCCTGAACCTG
AAACATAAAATGAATGCAATTGTTGTTGTTAACTTGTTTATTGCAGCTTATAATGGTTACAAATAAAGCA
ATAGCATCACAAATTTCACAAATAAAGCATTTTTTTCACTGCATTCTAGTTGTGGTTTGTCCAAACTCAT
CAATGTATCTTAACGCGTAAATTGTAAGCGTTAATATTTTGTTAAAATTCGCGTTAAATTTTTGTTAAAT
CAGCTCATTTTTTAACCAATAGGCCGAAATCGGCAAAATCCCTTATAAATCAAAAGAATAGACCGAGATA
GGGT
[37 nt withheld, positions 705-741]
AAAGAACGTGGACTCCAACGTCAAAGG
[49 nt withheld, positions 769-817]
TAATCAAGTTTT
